Addgene plasmid #234544: pAAV-P3-IgKL-SpyCatcher003-GINKO2
Purpose: to express a potassium sensor tagged with SpyCatcher in the liver
Depositing lab: Hajime Hirase. Depositing organization: University of Copenhagen. Publication: Functional and structural profiling of circulation via genetically encoded modular fluorescent probes. Vittani M, Lee AB, Wang X, Hiraoka Y, Konno A, Knak PG, Kusk P, Nagao M, Asiminas A, Courtin J, Putranto MF, Nasu Y, Tsuno S, Ueda K, Osuga Y, Tsuboi T, Bienvenu T, Terunuma M, Hirai H, Nedergaard M, Tanaka K, Hirase H. bioRxiv 2025.03.18.643859 10.1101/2025.03.18.643859.
Backbone
  Vector backbone: pAAV-P3 (Addgene plasmid #183460)
  Backbone manufacturer: VVF (p438) https://vvf.ethz.ch/
  Vector type: AAV
Growth in bacteria
  Bacterial resistance: Ampicillin, 100 μg/mL
  Growth temperature: 30°C
  Growth strain: NEB Stable
  Copy number: High Copy
Gene/Insert
  Gene/Insert name: IgKL-SpyCatcher003-GINKO2 (alt name: IgKL-SC3-GINKO)
  Species: Other
  Mutation: None
  Promoter: P3
  Cloning method: Restriction Enzyme; 5′ cloning site Unknown (unknown if destroyed)
Terms and licenses: Academic/Nonprofit Terms; Industry Terms: Not Available to Industry
Depositor comments: Please visit https://doi.org/10.1101/2025.03.18.643859 for bioRxiv preprint.
How to cite: pAAV-P3-IgKL-SpyCatcher003-GINKO2 was a gift from Hajime Hirase (Addgene plasmid # 234544 ; http://n2t.net/addgene:234544 ; RRID:Addgene_234544)
