[The description below was written by a language model from this plasmid's Addgene catalogue record and pLannotate feature annotations shown in this document.]
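Description:
pAAV-P3-IgKL-SpyCatcher003-GINKO2 is an adeno-associated virus transfer plasmid built on the pAAV-P3 backbone and intended to express a secreted, SpyCatcher-tagged potassium sensor from the liver. The 5.9 kb plasmid is propagated in E. coli through a high-copy ColE1/pUC-type origin and selected with ampicillin via the β-lactamase gene. An f1 phage origin is also present. Short matches to bom, rop and lacI appear to be backbone remnants rather than functional elements. Two AAV2 inverted terminal repeats flank the expression cassette and provide the cis signals needed for replication and packaging of the intervening DNA into AAV particles when rep, cap and helper functions are supplied in trans.

The catalogue entry gives P3 as the promoter. It is not annotated in the feature table, but the unannotated stretch between the upstream ITR and the start of the coding sequence is where it would be expected to lie. The open reading frame begins with the mouse immunoglobulin κ light-chain leader, which directs the protein into the secretory pathway. According to the insert name, this is followed by SpyCatcher003, a domain that forms a covalent bond with SpyTag-bearing partners, and then by GINKO2, a genetically encoded green fluorescent potassium indicator. The annotation software picks up only two GFP-derived fragments here (labelled NowGFP and SGFP2), separated by an unannotated gap. That pattern would fit a sensor in which a binding domain interrupts the fluorescent protein, though the record does not describe the architecture. A WPRE and a bovine growth hormone polyadenylation signal follow, enhancing transcript stability and 3′ end processing. The associated work concerns modular fluorescent probes for profiling the circulation, which suggests the liver serves as the production site for a sensor released into the blood.
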