Features (pLannotate 1.2.2; 16 found; start..end, strand, type, name):
      1..63      +  sig_peptide    Igκ leader: leader sequence from mouse immunoglobulin κ light chain
    418..933     +  CDS            NowGFP (fragment): NowGFP is a basic (constitutively fluorescent) green fluorescent protein published in 2015, derived from Aequorea victoria. It has high acid sensitivity.
   1297..1575    +  CDS            SGFP2 (fragment): SGFP2 is a basic (constitutively fluorescent) green fluorescent protein published in 2007, derived from Aequorea victoria. It has moderate acid sensitivity.
   1602..1626    +  misc_feature   MCS (fragment): pBluescript multiple cloning site
   1626..2214    +  misc_feature   WPRE: woodchuck hepatitis virus posttranscriptional regulatory element
   2232..2456    +  polyA_signal   bGH poly(A) signal: bovine growth hormone polyadenylation signal
   2501..2641    +  repeat_region  AAV2 ITR: inverted terminal repeat of adeno-associated virus serotype 2 inverted
   2646..2697    -  misc_feature   bom (fragment): basis of mobility region from pBR322
   2716..3171    +  rep_origin     f1 ori (sequence partly withheld): f1 bacteriophage origin of replication; arrow indicates direction of (+) strand synthesis
   3172..3221    -  misc_feature   bom (fragment): basis of mobility region from pBR322
   3323..3358    -  CDS            rop (fragment): Rop protein, which maintains plasmids at low copy number; rop
   3453..3557    +  promoter       AmpR promoter: bla
   3558..4418    +  CDS            AmpR: β-lactamase; bla; confers resistance to ampicillin, carbenicillin, and related antibiotics
   4589..5177    +  rep_origin     ori: high-copy-number ColE1/pMB1/pBR322/pUC origin of replication
   5360..5416    +  CDS            lacI (fragment): lac repressor; lacI; The lac repressor binds to the lac operator to inhibit transcription in E. coli. This inhibition can be relieved by adding lactose or isopropyl-β-D-thiogalactopyranoside (IPTG).
   5410..5543    -  repeat_region  AAV2 ITR: inverted terminal repeat of adeno-associated virus serotype 2 inverted
>Addgene plasmid #234544 | pAAV-P3-IgKL-SpyCatcher003-GINKO2 | addgene full sequence | sequence record 471548 | Addgene NGS Result
ATGGAGACAGACACACTCCTGCTATGGGTACTGCTGCTCTGGGTTCCAGGTTCCACTGGTGACGTTACAA
CTCTGTCTGGCTTGTCTGGCGAACAAGGTCCTAGTGGCGACATGACCACCGAGGAAGACTCTGCGACACA
CATCAAGTTTAGCAAGCGCGACGAAGATGGGAGAGAACTGGCGGGAGCCACAATGGAACTGCGGGACAGC
TCCGGCAAGACCATCAGCACCTGGATCAGCGACGGCCACGTAAAAGACTTTTATCTTTACCCTGGGAAGT
ACACCTTCGTGGAGACAGCGGCCCCTGATGGATACGAAGTTGCTACGCCTATCGAGTTCACCGTGAACGA
AGATGGACAAGTCACCGTGGACGGAGAGGCCACCGAAGGGGATGCACACACCGGCAGTAGCGGATCAGTC
TCAAAAGGGGAAGAACTCTTTACTGGCGTCGTTCCAATACTAGTGGAATTGGATGGTGATGTGAATGGGC
ATAAATTTTCAGTCTATGGAGAAGGAGAAGGTGACGCGACATATGGTAAACTCACTCTCAAATTTATTTG
TACAACTGGTAAATTGCCAGTCCCTTGGCCTACCTTGGTAACGACACTTACATATGGAGTACAATGCTTT
TCTCGGTATCCTGATCATATGAAACAACATGATTTCTTTAAAAGTGCGATGCCTGAGGGTTATACGCAGG
AAAGAACAATCTTCTTCGAAGATGATGGGAATTATAAAACAAGGGCAGAAGTTAAATTTGAAGGAGATAC
ACTCGTTAATCGCATTGAACTGGAAGGGATTGATTTTAAAGAAGACGGGAATATACTCGGCCATAAATTG
GAATACAATTTGCCAGATGGTTTGTTTAATTTTGTTAAAGATGCTGGGGAGAAACTCTGGGACGCAGTCA
CGGGACAACATGATAAAGATGATCAAGCTAAGAAAGTCTGGGAGCATCTCCATAAAACAGGAATACCAGA
TGCAGATAAGGTTAATATACAAGTGGCGGATGGGAAAGCAACTGTTGCGGGCGATGGTCTCTCTCAAGAG
GCAAAGGAGAAAATTCTCGTTGCAGTCGGAAATATTAGTGGCATTGCATCTGTTGATGATCAGGTAAAGA
CAGCAACGCCCGCTACTGCTTCTCAATTTTATACTGTCAAATCTGGAGATACACTATCCGCAATCAGCAA
CCAAGTCTATGGAAATGCTGATCTCTATAATAAAATCTTTGAAGCCAATAAACCAATGTTGAAGTCTCCT
GATAAGATTTATCCTGGGCAAGTTCTCCGGATTCCTTACGCAGCAAACAACGTGTACATTAAAGCGGATA
AAGAAAAGAATGGTATTAAAGCCAATTTTAAGATAAGGCATAATATAGAAGATGGCGGAGTCCAGCTAGC
GTATCATTATCAACAAAATACACCAATTGGAGATGGACCAGTCTTGCTCCCGGATAATCATTATCTTTCA
GTCCAAAGTAGGCTCTCAAAAGATCCAAATGAAAAGCGGGACCATATGGTTCTACTCGAATTTGTCACGG
CTGCTGGAATTACACTGGGAATGGATGAACTCTATATGTAGGCGGCCGCAAGCTTTCTAGAGAATTCGAT
ATCAAGCTTATCGATAATCAACCTCTGGATTACAAAATTTGTGAAAGATTGACTGGTATTCTTAACTATG
TTGCTCCTTTTACGCTATGTGGATACGCTGCTTTAATGCCTTTGTATCATGCTATTGCTTCCCGTATGGC
TTTCATTTTCTCCTCCTTGTATAAATCCTGGTTGCTGTCTCTTTATGAGGAGTTGTGGCCCGTTGTCAGG
CAACGTGGCGTGGTGTGCACTGTGTTTGCTGACGCAACCCCCACTGGTTGGGGCATTGCCACCACCTGTC
AGCTCCTTTCCGGGACTTTCGCTTTCCCCCTCCCTATTGCCACGGCGGAACTCATCGCCGCCTGCCTTGC
CCGCTGCTGGACAGGGGCTCGGCTGTTGGGCACTGACAATTCCGTGGTGTTGTCGGGGAAATCATCGTCC
TTTCCTTGGCTGCTCGCCTGTGTTGCCACCTGGATTCTGCGCGGGACGTCCTTCTGCTACGTCCCTTCGG
CCCTCAATCCAGCGGACCTTCCTTCCCGCGGCCTGCTGCCGGCTCTGCGGCCTCTTCCGCGTCTTCGCCT
TCGCCCTCAGACGAGTCGGATCTCCCTTTGGGCCGCCTCCCCGCTCTCGAGATACGTACGACTGTGCCTT
CTAGTTGCCAGCCATCTGTTGTTTGCCCCTCCCCCGTGCCTTCCTTGACCCTGGAAGGTGCCACTCCCAC
TGTCCTTTCCTAATAAAATGAGGAAATTGCATCGCATTGTCTGAGTAGGTGTCATTCTATTCTGGGGGGT
GGGGTGGGGCAGGACAGCAAGGGGGAGGATTGGGAAGACAATAGCAGGCATGCTGGGGATGCGGTGGGCT
CTATGGCTTCTGAGGCGGAAAGATCTACCACGTGCGGACCGAGCGGCCGCAGGAACCCCTAGTGATGGAG
TTGGCCACTCCCTCTCTGCGCGCTCGCTCGCTCACTGAGGCCGGGCGACCAAAGGTCGCCCGACGCCCGG
GCTTTGCCCGGGCGGCCTCAGTGAGCGAGCGAGCGCGCAGCTGCCTGCAGGGGCGCCTGATGCGGTATTT
TCTCCTTACGCATCTGTGCGGTATTTCACACCGCATA
[95 nt withheld, positions 2698-2792]
T
[46 nt withheld, positions 2794-2839]
C
[141 nt withheld, positions 2841-2981]
CCTTTGACGTTGGAGTCCACGTTCTTT
[37 nt withheld, positions 3009-3045]
ACTCTATCTCGGGCTATTCTTTTGATTTATAAGGGATTTTGCCGATTTCGGTCTATTGGTTAAAAAATGA
GCTGATTTAACAAAAATTTAACGCGAATTTTAACAAAATATTAACGTTTACAATTTTATGGTGCACTCTC
AGTACAATCTGCTCTGATGCCGCATAGTTAAGCCAGCCCCGACACCCGCCAACACCCGCTGACGCGCCCT
GACGGGCTTGTCTGCTCCCGGCATCCGCTTACAGACAAGCTGTGACCGTCTCCGGGAGCTGCATGTGTCA
GAGGTTTTCACCGTCATCACCGAAACGCGCGAGACGAAAGGGCCTCGTGATACGCCTATTTTTATAGGTT
AATGTCATGATAATAATGGTTTCTTAGACGTCAGGTGGCACTTTTCGGGGAAATGTGCGCGGAACCCCTA
TTTGTTTATTTTTCTAAATACATTCAAATATGTATCCGCTCATGAGACAATAACCCTGATAAATGCTTCA
ATAATATTGAAAAAGGAAGAGTATGAGTATTCAACATTTCCGTGTCGCCCTTATTCCCTTTTTTGCGGCA
TTTTGCCTTCCTGTTTTTGCTCACCCAGAAACGCTGGTGAAAGTAAAAGATGCTGAAGATCAGTTGGGTG
CACGAGTGGGTTACATCGAACTGGATCTCAACAGCGGTAAGATCCTTGAGAGTTTTCGCCCCGAAGAACG
TTTTCCAATGATGAGCACTTTTAAAGTTCTGCTATGTGGCGCGGTATTATCCCGTATTGACGCCGGGCAA
GAGCAACTCGGTCGCCGCATACACTATTCTCAGAATGACTTGGTTGAGTACTCACCAGTCACAGAAAAGC
ATCTTACGGATGGCATGACAGTAAGAGAATTATGCAGTGCTGCCATAACCATGAGTGATAACACTGCGGC
CAACTTACTTCTGACAACGATCGGAGGACCGAAGGAGCTAACCGCTTTTTTGCACAACATGGGGGATCAT
GTAACTCGCCTTGATCGTTGGGAACCGGAGCTGAATGAAGCCATACCAAACGACGAGCGTGACACCACGA
TGCCTGTAGCAATGGCAACAACGTTGCGCAAACTATTAACTGGCGAACTACTTACTCTAGCTTCCCGGCA
ACAATTAATAGACTGGATGGAGGCGGATAAAGTTGCAGGACCACTTCTGCGCTCGGCCCTTCCGGCTGGC
TGGTTTATTGCTGATAAATCTGGAGCCGGTGAGCGTGGAAGCCGCGGTATCATTGCAGCACTGGGGCCAG
ATGGTAAGCCCTCCCGTATCGTAGTTATCTACACGACGGGGAGTCAGGCAACTATGGATGAACGAAATAG
ACAGATCGCTGAGATAGGTGCCTCACTGATTAAGCATTGGTAACTGTCAGACCAAGTTTACTCATATATA
CTTTAGATTGATTTAAAACTTCATTTTTAATTTAAAAGGATCTAGGTGAAGATCCTTTTTGATAATCTCA
TGACCAAAATCCCTTAACGTGAGTTTTCGTTCCACTGAGCGTCAGACCCCGTAGAAAAGATCAAAGGATC
TTCTTGAGATCCTTTTTTTCTGCGCGTAATCTGCTGCTTGCAAACAAAAAAACCACCGCTACCAGCGGTG
GTTTGTTTGCCGGATCAAGAGCTACCAACTCTTTTTCCGAAGGTAACTGGCTTCAGCAGAGCGCAGATAC
CAAATACTGTTCTTCTAGTGTAGCCGTAGTTAGGCCACCACTTCAAGAACTCTGTAGCACCGCCTACATA
CCTCGCTCTGCTAATCCTGTTACCAGTGGCTGCTGCCAGTGGCGATAAGTCGTGTCTTACCGGGTTGGAC
TCAAGACGATAGTTACCGGATAAGGCGCAGCGGTCGGGCTGAACGGGGGGTTCGTGCACACAGCCCAGCT
TGGAGCGAACGACCTACACCGAACTGAGATACCTACAGCGTGAGCTATGAGAAAGCGCCACGCTTCCCGA
AGGGAGAAAGGCGGACAGGTATCCGGTAAGCGGCAGGGTCGGAACAGGAGAGCGCACGAGGGAGCTTCCA
GGGGGAAACGCCTGGTATCTTTATAGTCCTGTCGGGTTTCGCCACCTCTGACTTGAGCGTCGATTTTTGT
GATGCTCGTCAGGGGGGCGGAGCCTATGGAAAAACGCCAGCAACGCGGCCTTTTTACGGTTCCTGGCCTT
TTGCTGGCCTTTTGCTCACATGTTCTTTCCTGCGTTATCCCCTGATTCTGTGGATAACCGTATTACCGCC
TTTGAGTGAGCTGATACCGCTCGCCGCAGCCGAACGACCGAGCGCAGCGAGTCAGTGAGCGAGGAAGCGG
AAGAGCGCCCAATACGCAAACCGCCTCTCCCCGCGCGTTGGCCGATTCATTAATGCAGCTGCGCGCTCGC
TCGCTCACTGAGGCCGCCCGGGCAAAGCCCGGGCGTCGGGCGACCTTTGGTCGCCCGGCCTCAGTGAGCG
AGCGAGCGCGCAGAGAGGGAGTGGCCAACTCCATCACTAGGGGTTCCTTGTAGTTAATGATTAACCCGCC
ATGCTACTTATCTACTCGAGACCGGGCGCGCCGGGGGAGGCTGCTGGTGAATATTAACCAAGGTCACCCC
AGTTATCGGAGGAGCAAACAGGGGCTAAGTCCACACGCGTGGTACCGTCTGTCTGCACATTTCGTAGAGC
GAGTGTTCCGATACTCTAATCTCCCTAGGCAAGGTTCATATTTGTGTAGGTTACTTATTCTCCTTTTGTT
GACTAAGTCAATAATCAGAATCAGCAGGTTTGGAGTCAGCTTGGCAGGGATCAGCAGCCTGGGTTGGAAG
GAGGGGGTATAAAAGCCCCTTCACCAGGAGAAGCCGTCACACAGATCCACAAGCTCCTGGTCGACACTAG
TACCGGTGCCACC
